Addgene plasmid #45140: pET29b_Qcat12
Depositing lab: Christopher Petzold. Depositing organization: Lawrence Berkeley National Laboratory. Publication: A targeted proteomics toolkit for High-throughput absolute quantification of Escherichia coli proteins. Batth TS, Singh P, Ramakrishnan VR, Sousa MM, Chan LJ, Tran HM, Luning EG, Pan EH, Vuu KM, Keasling JD, Adams PD, Petzold CJ. Metab Eng. 2014 Sep 6. pii: S1096-7176(14)00114-1. doi: 10.1016/j.ymben.2014.08.004. PubMed 25205128.
Backbone
  Vector backbone: pET29b
  Backbone manufacturer: Genscript
  Backbone size w/o insert (bp): 5211
  Total vector size (bp): 6960
  Vector type: Bacterial Expression
Growth in bacteria
  Bacterial resistance: Kanamycin, 50 μg/mL
  Growth temperature: 37°C
  Growth strain: BLR DE3
  Copy number: High Copy
Gene/Insert
  Gene/Insert name: E-coli-pathways-QconCAT12 (alt name: Qcat12)
  Species: Synthetic
  Insert size (bp): 1749
  Promoter: T7
  Tag / fusion protein: 6XHis (C terminal on insert)
  Cloning method: Restriction Enzyme; 5′ cloning site BamHI (destroyed during cloning); 3′ cloning site XhoI (not destroyed)
  Sequencing primers: 5′ GATCCCGCGAAATTAATACGACTCACTA; 3′ GGTGGTGGTGGTGCTCGA
Terms and licenses: Academic/Nonprofit Terms; Industry Terms: Not Available to Industry
How to cite: pET29b_Qcat12 was a gift from Christopher Petzold (Addgene plasmid # 45140 ; http://n2t.net/addgene:45140 ; RRID:Addgene_45140)
