[The description below was written by a language model from this plasmid's Addgene catalogue record and pLannotate feature annotations shown in this document.]
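Description:
pET29b_Qcat12 is a 6,960 bp bacterial expression plasmid built on the pET29b backbone. It carries a 1,749 bp synthetic insert, E-coli-pathways-QconCAT12 (Qcat12). The plasmid is propagated in E. coli under kanamycin selection, conferred by an aph(3')-Ia KanR gene. Replication runs from a ColE1/pMB1-type origin accompanied by the bom and rop elements inherited from pBR322. The record lists it as high copy, although rop normally moderates copy number. An f1 origin is also present. The short tetracycline-resistance and AmpR promoter fragments in the annotation are backbone remnants rather than functional markers.

Expression is driven by a T7 promoter followed by a lac operator and the T7 gene 10 ribosome binding site, and it ends at a T7 terminator. A plasmid-borne lacI gene supplies repressor. Transcription therefore depends on T7 RNA polymerase from a DE3 lysogen host such as the listed BLR DE3 strain, and it is inducible with IPTG.

The open reading frame begins with the vector's S-Tag and ends in a C-terminal 6xHis tag for affinity purification. The annotation tool reports this tag as a partial 9xHis match. Within the insert, the tool finds short fragments resembling E. coli proteins such as cspC, fusA and fklB. This fits a QconCAT design, an artificial protein made of concatenated peptides drawn from many target proteins. The annotated fragments cover only a small part of the insert, and the record does not list the full peptide content. According to the associated publication, the construct belongs to a targeted proteomics toolkit for high-throughput absolute quantification of E. coli proteins. In that approach, the purified concatamer would serve as a source of peptide standards for mass spectrometry.
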