Features (pLannotate 1.2.2; 22 found; start..end, strand, type, name):
     12..467     +  rep_origin     f1 ori (sequence partly withheld): f1 bacteriophage origin of replication; arrow indicates direction of (+) strand synthesis
    494..551     +  promoter       AmpR promoter (fragment): bla
    560..1375    -  CDS            KanR: aminoglycoside phosphotransferase; aph(3')-Ia; confers resistance to kanamycin in bacteria or G418 (Geneticin®) in eukaryotes
   1497..2085    +  rep_origin     ori: high-copy-number ColE1/pMB1/pBR322/pUC origin of replication
   2271..2413    -  misc_feature   bom: basis of mobility region from pBR322
   2515..2706    -  CDS            rop: Rop protein, which maintains plasmids at low copy number; rop
   2723..3103    +  CDS            YPB1_ECOLX: Protein predicted: Swiss-Prot protein existence level 4. From Escherichia coli.
   3175..3466    -  CDS            TcR (fragment): tetracycline efflux protein; tet; confers resistance to tetracycline
   3481..3502    -  protein_bind   CAP binding site: CAP binding activates transcription in the presence of cAMP. E. coli catabolite activator protein
   3515..4597    -  CDS            lacI: lac repressor; lacI; The lac repressor binds to the lac operator to inhibit transcription in E. coli. This inhibition can be relieved by adding lactose or isopropyl-β-D-thiogalactopyranoside (IPTG).
   4598..4675    -  promoter       lacI promoter: lacI
   4683..4962    -  CDS            TcR (fragment): tetracycline efflux protein; tet; confers resistance to tetracycline
   4988..5006    +  promoter       T7 promoter: promoter for bacteriophage T7 RNA polymerase
   5007..5031    +  protein_bind   lac operator: The lac repressor binds to the lac operator to inhibit transcription in E. coli. This inhibition can be relieved by adding lactose or isopropyl-β-D-thiogalactopyranoside (IPTG). lac repressor encoded by lacI
   5046..5068    +  RBS            RBS: efficient ribosome binding site from bacteriophage T7 gene 10 (Olins and Rangwala, 1989)
   5079..5123    +  CDS            S-Tag: affinity and epitope tag derived from pancreatic ribonuclease A
   5427..5480    +  CDS            cspC (fragment): CSPC_ECOLI - Also known as msmB. Experimental evidence at protein level: Swiss-Prot protein existence level 1. From Escherichia coli (strain K12).
   6192..6353    +  CDS            fusA (fragment): EFG_RUTMC - Protein inferred from homology: Swiss-Prot protein existence level 3. Catalyzes the GTP-dependent ribosomal translocation step during translation elongation. During this step, the ribosome changes from the pre-translocational (PRE) to the post-translocational (POST) state as the newly formed A-site-bound peptidyl-tRNA and P-site-bound deacylated tRNA move to the P and E sites, respectively. Catalyzes the coordinated movement of the two tRNA molecules, the mRNA and conformational changes in the ribosome. From Ruthia magnifica subsp. Calyptogena magnifica.
   6537..6614    +  CDS            fklB (fragment): FKBB_ECOLI - Also known as ytfC. Experimental evidence at protein level: Swiss-Prot protein existence level 1. PPIases accelerate the folding of proteins. It catalyzes the cis-trans isomerization of proline imidic peptide bonds in oligopeptides. From Escherichia coli (strain K12).
   6804..6821    +  CDS            9xHis (fragment): 9xHis affinity tag
   6831..6880    +  CDS            SET1 (fragment): solubility-enhancement tag derived from T7 phage gene 10B
   6888..6935    +  terminator     T7 terminator: transcription terminator for bacteriophage T7 RNA polymerase
>Addgene plasmid #45140 | pET29b_Qcat12 | depositor full sequence | sequence record 62798 | pET29b_Qcat12 sequence 6960 bps
TGGCGAATGGG
[124 nt withheld, positions 12-135]
C
[91 nt withheld, positions 137-227]
A
[49 nt withheld, positions 229-277]
CCTTTGACGTTGGAGTCCACGTTCTTT
[37 nt withheld, positions 305-341]
ACCCTATCTCGGTCTATTCTTTTGATTTATAAGGGATTTTGCCGATTTCGGCCTATTGGTTAAAAAATGA
GCTGATTTAACAAAAATTTAACGCGAATTTTAACAAAATATTAACGTTTACAATTTCAGGTGGCACTTTT
CGGGGAAATGTGCGCGGAACCCCTATTTGTTTATTTTTCTAAATACATTCAAATATGTATCCGCTCATGA
ATTAATTCTTAGAAAAACTCATCGAGCATCAAATGAAACTGCAATTTATTCATATCAGGATTATCAATAC
CATATTTTTGAAAAAGCCGTTTCTGTAATGAAGGAGAAAACTCACCGAGGCAGTTCCATAGGATGGCAAG
ATCCTGGTATCGGTCTGCGATTCCGACTCGTCCAACATCAATACAACCTATTAATTTCCCCTCGTCAAAA
ATAAGGTTATCAAGTGAGAAATCACCATGAGTGACGACTGAATCCGGTGAGAATGGCAAAAGTTTATGCA
TTTCTTTCCAGACTTGTTCAACAGGCCAGCCATTACGCTCGTCATCAAAATCACTCGCATCAACCAAACC
GTTATTCATTCGTGATTGCGCCTGAGCGAGACGAAATACGCGATCGCTGTTAAAAGGACAATTACAAACA
GGAATCGAATGCAACCGGCGCAGGAACACTGCCAGCGCATCAACAATATTTTCACCTGAATCAGGATATT
CTTCTAATACCTGGAATGCTGTTTTCCCGGGGATCGCAGTGGTGAGTAACCATGCATCATCAGGAGTACG
GATAAAATGCTTGATGGTCGGAAGAGGCATAAATTCCGTCAGCCAGTTTAGTCTGACCATCTCATCTGTA
ACATCATTGGCAACGCTACCTTTGCCATGTTTCAGAAACAACTCTGGCGCATCGGGCTTCCCATACAATC
GATAGATTGTCGCACCTGATTGCCCGACATTATCGCGAGCCCATTTATACCCATATAAATCAGCATCCAT
GTTGGAATTTAATCGCGGCCTAGAGCAAGACGTTTCCCGTTGAATATGGCTCATAACACCCCTTGTATTA
CTGTTTATGTAAGCAGACAGTTTTATTGTTCATGACCAAAATCCCTTAACGTGAGTTTTCGTTCCACTGA
GCGTCAGACCCCGTAGAAAAGATCAAAGGATCTTCTTGAGATCCTTTTTTTCTGCGCGTAATCTGCTGCT
TGCAAACAAAAAAACCACCGCTACCAGCGGTGGTTTGTTTGCCGGATCAAGAGCTACCAACTCTTTTTCC
GAAGGTAACTGGCTTCAGCAGAGCGCAGATACCAAATACTGTCCTTCTAGTGTAGCCGTAGTTAGGCCAC
CACTTCAAGAACTCTGTAGCACCGCCTACATACCTCGCTCTGCTAATCCTGTTACCAGTGGCTGCTGCCA
GTGGCGATAAGTCGTGTCTTACCGGGTTGGACTCAAGACGATAGTTACCGGATAAGGCGCAGCGGTCGGG
CTGAACGGGGGGTTCGTGCACACAGCCCAGCTTGGAGCGAACGACCTACACCGAACTGAGATACCTACAG
CGTGAGCTATGAGAAAGCGCCACGCTTCCCGAAGGGAGAAAGGCGGACAGGTATCCGGTAAGCGGCAGGG
TCGGAACAGGAGAGCGCACGAGGGAGCTTCCAGGGGGAAACGCCTGGTATCTTTATAGTCCTGTCGGGTT
TCGCCACCTCTGACTTGAGCGTCGATTTTTGTGATGCTCGTCAGGGGGGCGGAGCCTATGGAAAAACGCC
AGCAACGCGGCCTTTTTACGGTTCCTGGCCTTTTGCTGGCCTTTTGCTCACATGTTCTTTCCTGCGTTAT
CCCCTGATTCTGTGGATAACCGTATTACCGCCTTTGAGTGAGCTGATACCGCTCGCCGCAGCCGAACGAC
CGAGCGCAGCGAGTCAGTGAGCGAGGAAGCGGAAGAGCGCCTGATGCGGTATTTTCTCCTTACGCATCTG
TGCGGTATTTCACACCGCATATATGGTGCACTCTCAGTACAATCTGCTCTGATGCCGCATAGTTAAGCCA
GTATACACTCCGCTATCGCTACGTGACTGGGTCATGGCTGCGCCCCGACACCCGCCAACACCCGCTGACG
CGCCCTGACGGGCTTGTCTGCTCCCGGCATCCGCTTACAGACAAGCTGTGACCGTCTCCGGGAGCTGCAT
GTGTCAGAGGTTTTCACCGTCATCACCGAAACGCGCGAGGCAGCTGCGGTAAAGCTCATCAGCGTGGTCG
TGAAGCGATTCACAGATGTCTGCCTGTTCATCCGCGTCCAGCTCGTTGAGTTTCTCCAGAAGCGTTAATG
TCTGGCTTCTGATAAAGCGGGCCATGTTAAGGGCGGTTTTTTCCTGTTTGGTCACTGATGCCTCCGTGTA
AGGGGGATTTCTGTTCATGGGGGTAATGATACCGATGAAACGAGAGAGGATGCTCACGATACGGGTTACT
GATGATGAACATGCCCGGTTACTGGAACGTTGTGAGGGTAAACAACTGGCGGTATGGATGCGGCGGGACC
AGAGAAAAATCACTCAGGGTCAATGCCAGCGCTTCGTTAATACAGATGTAGGTGTTCCACAGGGTAGCCA
GCAGCATCCTGCGATGCAGATCCGGAACATAATGGTGCAGGGCGCTGACTTCCGCGTTTCCAGACTTTAC
GAAACACGGAAACCGAAGACCATTCATGTTGTTGCTCAGGTCGCAGACGTTTTGCAGCAGCAGTCGCTTC
ACGTTCGCTCGCGTATCGGTGATTCATTCTGCTAACCAGTAAGGCAACCCCGCCAGCCTAGCCGGGTCCT
CAACGACAGGAGCACGATCATGCGCACCCGTGGGGCCGCCATGCCGGCGATAATGGCCTGCTTCTCGCCG
AAACGTTTGGTGGCGGGACCAGTGACGAAGGCTTGAGCGAGGGCGTGCAAGATTCCGAATACCGCAAGCG
ACAGGCCGATCATCGTCGCGCTCCAGCGAAAGCGGTCCTCGCCGAAAATGACCCAGAGCGCTGCCGGCAC
CTGTCCTACGAGTTGCATGATAAAGAAGACAGTCATAAGTGCGGCGACGATAGTCATGCCCCGCGCCCAC
CGGAAGGAGCTGACTGGGTTGAAGGCTCTCAAGGGCATCGGTCGAGATCCCGGTGCCTAATGAGTGAGCT
AACTTACATTAATTGCGTTGCGCTCACTGCCCGCTTTCCAGTCGGGAAACCTGTCGTGCCAGCTGCATTA
ATGAATCGGCCAACGCGCGGGGAGAGGCGGTTTGCGTATTGGGCGCCAGGGTGGTTTTTCTTTTCACCAG
TGAGACGGGCAACAGCTGATTGCCCTTCACCGCCTGGCCCTGAGAGAGTTGCAGCAAGCGGTCCACGCTG
GTTTGCCCCAGCAGGCGAAAATCCTGTTTGATGGTGGTTAACGGCGGGATATAACATGAGCTGTCTTCGG
TATCGTCGTATCCCACTACCGAGATGTCCGCACCAACGCGCAGCCCGGACTCGGTAATGGCGCGCATTGC
GCCCAGCGCCATCTGATCGTTGGCAACCAGCATCGCAGTGGGAACGATGCCCTCATTCAGCATTTGCATG
GTTTGTTGAAAACCGGACATGGCACTCCAGTCGCCTTCCCGTTCCGCTATCGGCTGAATTTGATTGCGAG
TGAGATATTTATGCCAGCCAGCCAGACGCAGACGCGCCGAGACAGAACTTAATGGGCCCGCTAACAGCGC
GATTTGCTGGTGACCCAATGCGACCAGATGCTCCACGCCCAGTCGCGTACCGTCTTCATGGGAGAAAATA
ATACTGTTGATGGGTGTCTGGTCAGAGACATCAAGAAATAACGCCGGAACATTAGTGCAGGCAGCTTCCA
CAGCAATGGCATCCTGGTCATCCAGCGGATAGTTAATGATCAGCCCACTGACGCGTTGCGCGAGAAGATT
GTGCACCGCCGCTTTACAGGCTTCGACGCCGCTTCGTTCTACCATCGACACCACCACGCTGGCACCCAGT
TGATCGGCGCGAGATTTAATCGCCGCGACAATTTGCGACGGCGCGTGCAGGGCCAGACTGGAGGTGGCAA
CGCCAATCAGCAACGACTGTTTGCCCGCCAGTTGTTGTGCCACGCGGTTGGGAATGTAATTCAGCTCCGC
CATCGCCGCTTCCACTTTTTCCCGCGTTTTCGCAGAAACGTGGCTGGCCTGGTTCACCACGCGGGAAACG
GTCTGATAAGAGACACCGGCATACTCTGCGACATCGTATAACGTTACTGGTTTCACATTCACCACCCTGA
ATTGACTCTCTTCCGGGCGCTATCATGCCATACCGCGAAAGGTTTTGCGCCATTCGATGGTGTCCGGGAT
CTCGACGCTCTCCCTTATGCGACTCCTGCATTAGGAAGCAGCCCAGTAGTAGGTTGAGGCCGTTGAGCAC
CGCCGCCGCAAGGAATGGTGCATGCAAGGAGATGGCGCCCAACAGTCCCCCGGCCACGGGGCCTGCCACC
ATACCCACGCCGAAACAAGCGCTCATGAGCCCGAAGTGGCGAGCCCGATCTTCCCCATCGGTGATGTCGG
CGATATAGGCGCCAGCAACCGCACCTGTGGCGCCGGTGATGCCGGCCACGATGCGTCCGGCGTAGAGGAT
CGAGATCGATCTCGATCCCGCGAAATTAATACGACTCACTATAGGGGAATTGTGAGCGGATAACAATTCC
CCTCTAGAAATAATTTTGTTTAACTTTAAGAAGGAGATATACATATGAAAGAAACCGCTGCTGCTAAATT
CGAACGCCAGCACATGGACAGCCCAGATCTGGGTACCCTGGTGCCACGCGGTTCCATGGCGATATCGGAT
CGGGAAGGTGTGAATGATAATGAAGAAGGCTTTTTCTCTGCTCGTGTTACCGACGCCGAAATCGCTGAAG
TCCTGGCTCGCTTTGGCCTGATCCCGGAATTTATTGGTCGTGCCGAAACGCTGTATTACATTGTCAAAGT
GGGCAACCTGGCATTTCTGGATGTGACCGGTCGCCTGCTGGAACTGACCTTCACGGAACAGACCACGAAA
GCGGAAGGCGCCCTGCTGATCAACGCGGTTGGTGTCGATGACGTGAAGACCCTGGCCGAAGGCCAGAATG
TTGAATTTGAAATTCAGGATGGTCAAAAACTGGAAGAAGATGACGTGGCGACCCCGGGCGAAGGTCAAGT
TCTGCTGCGTGTGGTTGGTGTCGCAGGCGGTGCTGAAAAAGCGCTGGGCGCCAACCTGGTTCTGACCGAA
GGTGCCAAGATCCAGGGCATTGGTGCAGGCTTCATCCCGGCTAATCTGGATCTGAAAGAAGGCGACGCCG
TTCAACTGGTCGGTTTTGGCACCTTCAAAATTGCGGCCGCAAACGTCCCGGCATTTGTGAGTGGCAAGTA
TTGGGATGTGGAACTGCGTCTGCAGGGTATCGCGCAGCAAAATTCCTTCAAAGCCACGGGCCTGGATGCA
CTGTTTGACGCTACCATCAAGGAAACGTTCGCGGATATTGGTCAGACCCTGGCCAAAGCAGGCGCTGACT
TTATTAAGTTCGGTGCGAGCTCTCTGCTGGCCTCTCTGCTGAAATACATCGCCGAAACGTTTCTGGAAGA
TGCACGCATTGCTCTGGAAAGCGTGCTGCTGGGTGACAAGACCCCGGCACAGATTGTCATCCGTATTGCT
GAAAACTTTGACGTGTGGGATTTCCGCGCTGCGCAGGAAGAAGAATTTAGTCTGGAACTGCGTCTGGAAT
CCCTGGTTGAAGATCTGGTCAATCGCAGTCTGGGCCAGTTCAACCTGGATGGTATCAATCCGGCACCGCG
TGCGGTGCAGCTGGGCGGTGTTGCACTGGGTACCACGCAAGTGATCAACAGCAAAGATGACGATACCGCG
GATATTCTGACGGCCGCATCTCGTTATCTGGGCGGTGAAGAACTGACCGAAGCAGAAATCAAGATTGCTA
CCGATCCGTTTGTTGGCAATCTGACCTTTTTCCGCATTGGTGTGCTGGTTGCTGCGAAATTCGAAGTCGG
TGAAGGCATCGAAAAGACCACGCTGACCGCCGCAATTACCACGGTTCTGGCGAAAGCCGGTGAAAATGTC
GGCGTGCTGCTGCGTAGTTCCGGTGACCCGGCAGATCAGAAGTCAGCATATGCTCTGGGTGCTTCGCTGG
GTCGTCTGGTGATCCCGCCGGAACTGGCGTACGGTAAAGTTATTAACCAAGGTGAAGGCGCAATCCCGGC
TCGTCTGATTGATGGCACCGTCTTTGACTCATCGGTGGCGCGCGACGTGGCCGATGTTCATGACATCGCG
AAAGAAAATCTGGGTAGCGGCTTTATTTCTCTGTTCCGTGCCGACGATTTTATCGAAGCGCTGTTCGCGC
GTGGCATTAGCCTGCTGGATGCGTTTGGTGCTGCGAACGATGTTCTGAAACTGGACGAATTCGAAACCGT
CGGCAATACGATTCGTCTCGAGCACCACCACCACCACCACTGAGATCCGGCTGCTAACAAAGCCCGAAAG
GAAGCTGAGTTGGCTGCTGCCACCGCTGAGCAATAACTAGCATAACCCCTTGGGGCCTCTAAACGGGTCT
TGAGGGGTTTTTTGCTGAAAGGAGGAACTATATCCGGAT
