>Addgene plasmid #45140 | pET29b_Qcat12 | addgene partial sequence | sequence record 76124 | T7term 5'-GCTAGTTATTGCTCAGCGG-3'
TTCGGGCTTTGTTAGCAGCCGGATCTCAGTGGTGGTGGTGGTGGTGCTCGAGACGAATCGTATTGCCGAC
GGTTTCGAATTCGTCCAGTTTCAGAACATCGTTCGCAGCACCAAACGCATCCAGCAGGCTAATGCCACGC
GCGAACAGCGCTTCGATAAAATCGTCGGCACGGAACAGAGAAATAAAGCCGCTACCCAGATTTTCTTTCG
CGATGTCATGAACATCGGCCACGTCGCGCGCCACCGATGAGTCAAAGACGGTGCCATCAATCAGACGAGC
CGGGATTGCGCCTTCACCTTGGTTAATAACTTTACCGTACGCCAGTTCCGGCGGGATCACCAGACGACCC
AGCGAAGCACCCAGAGCATATGCTGACTTCTGATCTGCCGGGTCACCGGAACTACGCAGCAGCACGCCGA
CATTTTCACCGGCTTTCGCCAGAACCGTGGTAATTGCGGCGGTCAGCGTGGTCTTTTCGATGCCTTCACC
GACTTCGAATTTCGCAGCAACCAGCACACCAATGCGGAAAAAGGTCAGATTGCCAACAAACGGATCGGTA
GCAATCTTGATTTCTGCTTCGGTCAGTTCTTCACCGCCCAGATAACGAGATGCGGCCGTCAGAATATCCG
CGGTATCGTCATCTTTGCTGTTGATCACTTGCGTGGTACCCAGTGCAACACCGCCCAGCTGCACCGCACG
CGGTGCCGGATTGATACCATCCAGGTTGAACTGGCCCAGACTGCGATTGACCAGATCTTCAACCAGGGAT
TCCAGACGCAGTTCCAGACTAAATTCTTCTTCCTGCGCAGCGCGGAAATCCCACACGTCAAAGTTTTCAG
CAATACGGATGACAATCTGTGCCGGGGTCTTGTCACCCAGCAGCACGCTTTCCAGAGCAATGCGTGCATC
TTCCAGAAACGTTTCGGCGATGTATTTCAGCAGAGAGGCCAGCA
