>Addgene plasmid #45140 | pET29b_Qcat12 | addgene partial sequence | sequence record 77003 | pBRrevBam 5'-GGTGATGTCGGCGATATAGG-3'
GGCCACGATGCGTCCGGCGTAGAGGATCGAGATCGATCTCGATCCCGCGAAATTAATACGACTCACTATA
GGGGAATTGTGAGCGGATAACAATTCCCCTCTAGAAATAATTTTGTTTAACTTTAAGAAGGAGATATACA
TATGAAAGAAACCGCTGCTGCTAAATTCGAACGCCAGCACATGGACAGCCCAGATCTGGGTACCCTGGTG
CCACGCGGTTCCATGGCGATATCGGATCGGGAAGGTGTGAATGATAATGAAGAAGGCTTTTTCTCTGCTC
GTGTTACCGACGCCGAAATCGCTGAAGTCCTGGCTCGCTTTGGCCTGATCCCGGAATTTATTGGTCGTGC
CGAAACGCTGTATTACATTGTCAAAGTGGGCAACCTGGCATTTCTGGATGTGACCGGTCGCCTGCTGGAA
CTGACCTTCACGGAACAGACCACGAAAGCGGAAGGCGCCCTGCTGATCAACGCGGTTGGTGTCGATGACG
TGAAGACCCTGGCCGAAGGCCAGAATGTTGAATTTGAAATTCAGGATGGTCAAAAACTGGAAGAAGATGA
CGTGGCGACCCCGGGCGAAGGTCAAGTTCTGCTGCGTGTGGTTGGTGTCGCAGGCGGTGCTGAAAAAGCG
CTGGGCGCCAACCTGGTTCTGACCGAAGGTGCCAAGATCCAGGGCATTGGTGCAGGCTTCATCCCGGCTA
ATCTGGATCTGAAAGAAGGCGACGCCGTTCAACTGGTCGGTTTTGGCACCTTCAAAATTGCGGCCGCAAA
CGTCCCGGCATTTGTGAGTGGCAAGTATTGGGATGTGGAACTGCGTCTGCAGGGTATCGC
